Addgene plasmid #190900: pAAV2ss-U6-sgHTT1-7sk-sgCas9
Purpose: AAV-KamiCas9 vector expressing sgGFP and human HTT sgRNAs
Depositing lab: Nicole Déglon. Depositing organization: Centre Hospitalier Universitaire Vaudois (CHUV). Publication: Semi-automated workflows to quantify AAV transduction in various brain areas and predict gene editing outcome for neurological disorders. Duarte F, Ramosaj M, Hasanovic E, Regio S, Sipion M, Rey M, Deglon N. Mol Ther Methods Clin Dev. 2023 Mar 27;29:254-270. doi: 10.1016/j.omtm.2023.03.013. eCollection 2023 Jun 8. PubMed 37090478.
Backbone
  Vector backbone: AAVss
  Backbone size w/o insert (bp): 3534
  Total vector size (bp): 4378
  Vector type: AAV, CRISPR
Growth in bacteria
  Bacterial resistance: Ampicillin, 100 μg/mL
  Growth temperature: 37°C
  Growth strain: NEB Stable
  Copy number: High Copy
Gene/Insert
  Gene/Insert name: sgRNA
  gRNA/shRNA sequence: HTT and Cas9
  Species: H. sapiens (human); spCas9
  Entrez Gene: HTT (a.k.a. HD, IT15, LOMARS)
  Promoter: U6 and 7sk
  Cloning method: Gateway Cloning
  Sequencing primers: 5′ GGACTATCATATGCTTACCGTAAC; 3′ TAGAAGGCACAGTCGAGG
Terms and licenses: Academic/Nonprofit Terms; Industry Terms: Not Available to Industry
How to cite: pAAV2ss-U6-sgHTT1-7sk-sgCas9 was a gift from Nicole Déglon (Addgene plasmid # 190900 ; http://n2t.net/addgene:190900 ; RRID:Addgene_190900)
