[The description below was written by a language model from this plasmid's Addgene catalogue record and pLannotate feature annotations shown in this document.]
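Description:
pAAV2ss-U6-sgHTT1-7sk-sgCas9 is a single-stranded AAV2 transfer plasmid belonging to the AAV-KamiCas9 system. It carries two guide RNA expression units and no nuclease. It is maintained in E. coli through a high-copy ColE1/pUC-type origin and selected with ampicillin via the β-lactamase gene and its own promoter. An f1 phage origin and small remnants of rop, bom, lacZα and a pBluescript polylinker are left over from the backbone.

The payload was introduced by Gateway cloning and sits between attB1 and attB2 sites. A human U6 RNA polymerase III promoter drives a guide against human HTT, the huntingtin gene, followed by a Streptococcus pyogenes scaffold (annotated as a tracrRNA fragment). A second complete S. pyogenes gRNA scaffold lies downstream. According to the catalogue entry, this second guide is expressed from a 7SK promoter and targets the SpCas9 coding sequence itself, although the 7SK promoter is not called in the feature table. A bGH polyadenylation signal follows the cassette.

In the KamiCas9 design, a guide directed at Cas9 causes the nuclease, supplied from a separate vector, to be disrupted after it has edited the target locus. This limits how long Cas9 remains expressed. The associated work concerns AAV delivery to the brain and gene editing for neurological disorders.

Some inconsistencies in the record should be noted. The purpose line mentions sgGFP, whereas the name and insert fields indicate a Cas9-targeting guide. The sequenced record is 4,054 nt against a stated total of 4,378 bp. Only one partial AAV2 ITR is annotated, so the ITR regions may be incompletely represented in the sequence.
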