Features (pLannotate 1.2.2; 16 found; start..end, strand, type, name):
    285..352     +  misc_RNA       tracrRNA (fragment): trans-activating CRISPR RNA for the Streptococcus pyogenes CRISPR/Cas9 system
    648..723     +  misc_RNA       gRNA scaffold: guide RNA scaffold for the Streptococcus pyogenes CRISPR/Cas9 system
    771..795     -  protein_bind   attB2: mutant version of attB; recombination site for the Gateway® BP reaction BP Clonase™
    799..832     -  misc_feature   MCS (fragment): pBluescript multiple cloning site
    861..1068    +  polyA_signal   bGH poly(A) signal: bovine growth hormone polyadenylation signal
   1077..1134    +  repeat_region  AAV2 ITR (fragment): inverted terminal repeat of adeno-associated virus serotype 2 inverted
   1294..1882    -  rep_origin     ori: high-copy-number ColE1/pMB1/pBR322/pUC origin of replication
   2053..2913    -  CDS            AmpR: β-lactamase; bla; confers resistance to ampicillin, carbenicillin, and related antibiotics
   2914..3018    -  promoter       AmpR promoter: bla
   3113..3148    +  CDS            rop (fragment): Rop protein, which maintains plasmids at low copy number; rop
   3250..3349    +  misc_feature   bom (fragment): basis of mobility region from pBR322
   3377..3805    -  rep_origin     f1 ori (sequence partly withheld): f1 bacteriophage origin of replication; arrow indicates direction of (+) strand synthesis
   3809..3864    -  CDS            lacZα (fragment): LacZα fragment of β-galactosidase; lacZ fragment
   3931..3983    -  misc_feature   MCS (fragment): pBluescript multiple cloning site
   3987..4011    +  protein_bind   attB1: mutant version of attB; recombination site for the Gateway® BP reaction BP Clonase™
   4052..238     +  promoter       U6 promoter (across the origin): RNA polymerase III promoter for human U6 snRNA
>Addgene plasmid #190900 | pAAV2ss-U6-sgHTT1-7sk-sgCas9 | addgene full sequence | sequence record 378845 | Addgene NGS Result
GGCCTATTTCCCATGATTCCTTCATATTTGCATATACGATACAAGGCTGTTAGAGAGATAATTGGAATTA
ATTTGACTGTAAACACAAAGATATTAGTACAAAATACGTGACGTAGAAAGTAATAATTTCTTGGGTAGTT
TGCAGTTTTAAAATTATGTTTTAAAATGGACTATCATATGCTTACCGTAACTTGAAAGTATTTCGATTTC
TTGGCTTTATATATCTTGTGGAAAGGACGAAACACCGACCCTGGAAAAGCTGATGAGTTTCAGAGCTATG
CTGGAAACAGCATAGCAAGTTGAAATAAGGCTAGTCCGTTATCAACTTGAAAAAGTGGCACCGAGTCGGT
GCTTTTTTTCATAGCCATGGGCGGCCGCTCTAGACTGCAGTATTTAGCATGCCCCACCCATCTGCAAGGC
ATTCTGGATAGTGTCAAAACAGCCGGAAATCAAGTCCGTTTATCTCAAACTTTAGCATTTTGGGAATAAA
TGATATTTGCTATGCTGGTTAAATTAGATTTTAGTTAAATTTCCTGCTGAAGCTCTAGTACGATAAGTAA
CTTGACCTAAGTGTAAAGTTGAGATTTCCTTCAGGTTTATATAGCTTGTGCGCCGCCTGGGTACCTCGTC
GCCGAAGAAAAAGCGCAGTTTTAGAGCTAGAAATAGCAAGTTAAAATAAGGCTAGTCCGTTATCAACTTG
AAAAAGTGGCACCGAGTCGGTGCTTTTTTTGGTACCTCTAGATGGAAGCTTCTCGAGACTAGTAGGCCTG
ACCCAGCTTTCTTGTACAAAGTGGTGATAATTCCTGCAGCCCGGGGGATCCACTAGTTCTAGTCGACTAG
AGCTCGCTGATCAGCCTCGACTGTGCCTTCTAGTTGCCAGCCATCTGTTGTTTGCCCCTCCCCCGTGCCT
TCCTTGACCCTGGAAGGTGCCACTCCCACTGTCCTTTCCTAATAAAATGAGGAAATTGCATCGCATTGTC
TGAGTAGGTGTCATTCTATTCTGGGGGGTGGGGTGGGGCAGGACAGCAAGGGGGAGGATTGGGAAGACAA
TAGCAGGCATGCTGGGGAGAGATCTGAGGAACCCCTAGTGATGGAGTTGGCCACTCCCTCTCTGCGCGCT
CGCTCGCTCACTGACTCGCTGCGCTCGGTCGTTCGGCTGCGGCGAGCGGTATCAGCTCACTCAAAGGCGG
TAATACGGTTATCCACAGAATCAGGGGATAACGCAGGAAAGAACATGTGAGCAAAAGGCCAGCAAAAGGC
CAGGAACCGTAAAAAGGCCGCGTTGCTGGCGTTTTTCCATAGGCTCCGCCCCCCTGACGAGCATCACAAA
AATCGACGCTCAAGTCAGAGGTGGCGAAACCCGACAGGACTATAAAGATACCAGGCGTTTCCCCCTGGAA
GCTCCCTCGTGCGCTCTCCTGTTCCGACCCTGCCGCTTACCGGATACCTGTCCGCCTTTCTCCCTTCGGG
AAGCGTGGCGCTTTCTCATAGCTCACGCTGTAGGTATCTCAGTTCGGTGTAGGTCGTTCGCTCCAAGCTG
GGCTGTGTGCACGAACCCCCCGTTCAGCCCGACCGCTGCGCCTTATCCGGTAACTATCGTCTTGAGTCCA
ACCCGGTAAGACACGACTTATCGCCACTGGCAGCAGCCACTGGTAACAGGATTAGCAGAGCGAGGTATGT
AGGCGGTGCTACAGAGTTCTTGAAGTGGTGGCCTAACTACGGCTACACTAGAAGAACAGTATTTGGTATC
TGCGCTCTGCTGAAGCCAGTTACCTTCGGAAAAAGAGTTGGTAGCTCTTGATCCGGCAAACAAACCACCG
CTGGTAGCGGTGGTTTTTTTGTTTGCAAGCAGCAGATTACGCGCAGAAAAAAAGGATCTCAAGAAGATCC
TTTGATCTTTTCTACGGGGTCTGACGCTCAGTGGAACGAAAACTCACGTTAAGGGATTTTGGTCATGAGA
TTATCAAAAAGGATCTTCACCTAGATCCTTTTAAATTAAAAATGAAGTTTTAAATCAATCTAAAGTATAT
ATGAGTAAACTTGGTCTGACAGTTACCAATGCTTAATCAGTGAGGCACCTATCTCAGCGATCTGTCTATT
TCGTTCATCCATAGTTGCCTGACTCCCCGTCGTGTAGATAACTACGATACGGGAGGGCTTACCATCTGGC
CCCAGTGCTGCAATGATACCGCGAGACCCACGCTCACCGGCTCCAGATTTATCAGCAATAAACCAGCCAG
CCGGAAGGGCCGAGCGCAGAAGTGGTCCTGCAACTTTATCCGCCTCCATCCAGTCTATTAATTGTTGCCG
GGAAGCTAGAGTAAGTAGTTCGCCAGTTAATAGTTTGCGCAACGTTGTTGCCATTGCTACAGGCATCGTG
GTGTCACGCTCGTCGTTTGGTATGGCTTCATTCAGCTCCGGTTCCCAACGATCAAGGCGAGTTACATGAT
CCCCCATGTTGTGCAAAAAAGCGGTTAGCTCCTTCGGTCCTCCGATCGTTGTCAGAAGTAAGTTGGCCGC
AGTGTTATCACTCATGGTTATGGCAGCACTGCATAATTCTCTTACTGTCATGCCATCCGTAAGATGCTTT
TCTGTGACTGGTGAGTACTCAACCAAGTCATTCTGAGAATAGTGTATGCGGCGACCGAGTTGCTCTTGCC
CGGCGTCAATACGGGATAATACCGCGCCACATAGCAGAACTTTAAAAGTGCTCATCATTGGAAAACGTTC
TTCGGGGCGAAAACTCTCAAGGATCTTACCGCTGTTGAGATCCAGTTCGATGTAACCCACTCGTGCACCC
AACTGATCTTCAGCATCTTTTACTTTCACCAGCGTTTCTGGGTGAGCAAAAACAGGAAGGCAAAATGCCG
CAAAAAAGGGAATAAGGGCGACACGGAAATGTTGAATACTCATACTCTTCCTTTTTCAATATTATTGAAG
CATTTATCAGGGTTATTGTCTCATGAGCGGATACATATTTGAATGTATTTAGAAAAATAAACAAATAGGG
GTTCCGCGCACATTTCCCCGAAAAGTGCCACCTGACGTCTAAGAAACCATTATTATCATGACATTAACCT
ATAAAAATAGGCGTATCACGAGGCCCTTTCGTCTCGCGCGTTTCGGTGATGACGGTGAAAACCTCTGACA
CATGCAGCTCCCGGAGACGGTCACAGCTTGTCTGTAAGCGGATGCCGGGAGCAGACAAGCCCGTCAGGGC
GCGTCAGCGGGTGTTGGCGGGTGTCGGGGCTGGCTTAACTATGCGGCATCAGAGCAGATTGTACTGAGAG
TGCACCATATGCGGTGTGAAATACCGCACAGATGCGTAAGGAGAAAATACCGCATCAGGAAATTGTAAGC
GTTAATATTTTGTTAAAATTCGCGTTAAATTTTTGTTAAATCAGCTCATTTTTTAACCAATAGGCCGAAA
TCGGCAAAATCCCTTATAAATCAAAAGAATAGACCGAGATAGGGT
[37 nt withheld, positions 3476-3512]
AAAGAACGTGGACTCCAACGTCAAAGG
[49 nt withheld, positions 3540-3588]
T
[91 nt withheld, positions 3590-3680]
G
[124 nt withheld, positions 3682-3805]
CCATTCGCCATTCAGGCTGCGCAACTGTTGGGAAGGGCGATCGGTGCGGGCCTCTTCGCKAKYRMGCSAG
SSCGCAGAGAGGGAGTGGCCAACTCCATCACTAGGGGTTCCTCAGATCTGAATTCGGTACCGGGCCCCCC
CTCGAGGTCGACGGTATCGATAAGCTTGATATCGAATTATCACAAGTTTGTACAAAAAAGCAGGCTTCAT
CGATCAATGCGGCCGCTGGGATCCAAGCTTCCATGGGAG
